LOCUS       Exported 904 bp ds-DNA linear SYN 29-MAY-2021
DEFINITION  Localization: Membrane Receptor, Excitation: 487, Emission: 509.
ACCESSION   .
VERSION     .
KEYWORDS    mEmerald-Galectin-C-18
SOURCE      synthetic DNA construct
  ORGANISM  synthetic DNA construct
REFERENCE   1 (bases 1 to 904)
  TITLE     Davidson mEmerald
REFERENCE   2 (bases 1 to 904)
  AUTHORS   .
  TITLE     Direct Submission
  JOURNAL   Exported May 29, 2021 from SnapGene Server 1.1.58
            http://www.snapgene.com
FEATURES             Location/Qualifiers
     source          1..904
                     /organism="synthetic DNA construct"
                     /mol_type="other DNA"
     polyA_signal    591..712
                     /label=SV40 poly(A) signal
                     /note="SV40 polyadenylation signal"
     primer_bind     complement(628..647)
                     /label=SV40pA-R
                     /note="SV40 polyA, reverse primer"
     primer_bind     682..701
                     /label=EBV-rev
                     /note="SV40 polyA terminator, reverse primer"
     primer_bind     complement(856..877)
                     /label=F1ori-F
                     /note="F1 origin, forward primer"
ORIGIN
        1 agtccggagg gagcggcagt gggtccagtg gagggagcag tggaagcgga gggagcgctt
       61 gtggtctggt cgccagcaac ctgaatctca aacctggaga gtgccttcga gtgcgaggcg
      121 aggtggctcc tgacgctaag agcttcgtgc tgaacctggg caaagacagc aacaacctgt
      181 gcctgcactt caaccctcgc ttcaacgccc acggcgacgc caacaccatc gtgtgcaaca
      241 gcaaggacgg cggggcctgg gggaccgagc agcgggaggc tgtctttccc ttccagcctg
      301 gaagtgttgc agaggtgtgc atcaccttcg accaggccaa cctgaccgtc aagctgccag
      361 atggatacga attcaagttc cccaaccgcc tcaacctgga ggccatcaac tacatggcag
      421 ctgacggtga cttcaagatc aaatgtgtgg cctttgactg aggatccacc ggatctagat
      481 aactgatcat aatcagccat accacatttg tagaggtttt acttgcttta aaaaacctcc
      541 cacacctccc cctgaacctg aaacataaaa tgaatgcaat tgttgttgtt aacttgttta
      601 ttgcagctta taatggttac aaataaagca atagcatcac aaatttcaca aataaagcat
      661 ttttttcact gcattctagt tgtggtttgt ccaaactcat caatgtatct taacgcgtaa
      721 attgtaagcg ttaatatttt gttaaaattc gcgttaaatt tttgttaaat cagctcattt
      781 tttaaccaat aggccgaaat cggcaaaatc ccttataaat caaaagaata gaccgagata
      841 gggttgagtg ttgttccagt ttggaacaag agtccactat taaagaacgt ggactccaac
      901 gtca
//
