[The description below was written by a language model from this plasmid's Addgene catalogue record and the feature table of its GenBank file.]
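Description:
mEmerald-Galectin-C-18 is a mammalian expression plasmid built on the mEmerald-C1 backbone (about 4.75 kb without the insert) that produces human galectin-1 (LGALS1, a beta-galactoside-binding lectin) fused to the green fluorescent protein mEmerald. Transcription is driven by the CMV promoter, a strong constitutive promoter in most mammalian cell lines. The fluorescent protein is encoded by the backbone and sits at the N-terminus of the fusion, so the galectin coding sequence follows mEmerald in frame. The "C-18" in the name probably denotes this C-type vector arrangement and a linker length, but the record does not explain it. mEmerald is a bright GFP variant, and the record lists excitation at 487 nm and emission at 509 nm. In bacteria the plasmid is maintained at high copy under kanamycin selection. In mammalian cells the neomycin resistance marker allows G418 selection of stable transfectants.

The available sequence record is only a 904 bp fragment, not the full plasmid. It annotates the SV40 polyadenylation signal that terminates the fusion transcript, two sequencing primer sites within that signal, and a primer site belonging to an adjacent f1 origin. The CMV promoter, the mEmerald and galectin coding regions, the resistance cassette and the bacterial origin are not annotated there and are known only from the catalogue fields. The cloning method is recorded as unknown.

The depositor classifies the fusion's localization as "membrane receptor". The construct is one of a set of fluorescent protein fusions intended as localization markers, used for transfecting cultured mammalian cells and imaging galectin-1 distribution by fluorescence microscopy.
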