Addgene plasmid #54101: mEmerald-Galectin-C-18
Purpose: Localization: Membrane Receptor, Excitation: 487, Emission: 509
Depositing lab: Michael Davidson. Depositing organization: Florida State University, Tallahassee.
Backbone
  Vector backbone: mEmerald-C1
  Backbone size w/o insert (bp): 4750
  Vector type: Mammalian Expression
  Selectable markers: Neomycin (select with G418)
Growth in bacteria
  Bacterial resistance: Kanamycin, 50 μg/mL
  Growth temperature: 37°C
  Growth strain: DH5alpha
  Copy number: High Copy
Gene/Insert
  Gene/Insert name: Galectin (alt names: beta-galactoside-binding lectin precursor; NM_002305.3)
  Species: H. sapiens (human)
  Entrez Gene: LGALS1 (a.k.a. GAL1, GBP)
  Promoter: CMV
  Tag / fusion protein: mEmerald (N terminal on backbone)
  Cloning method: Unknown
  Sequencing primers: 5′ CMV-F; 3′ SV40pA-R
Terms and licenses: Academic/Nonprofit Terms; Industry Terms
Depositor comments: beta-galactoside-binding lectin precursor . Excitation = 487; Emission = 509. Localization data: Membrane Receptor
How to cite: mEmerald-Galectin-C-18 was a gift from Michael Davidson (Addgene plasmid # 54101 ; http://n2t.net/addgene:54101 ; RRID:Addgene_54101)
